Addgene plasmid #228245: Epac-S-H329
Purpose: mT2Del_EPACdDEPCD_Q270E_E325T_L777A_K778A_tdBlackcp173Venus(ST) biosensor to measure realtime changes in FRET reflecting fluctuations in cAMP levels in living cells.
Depositing lab: Kees Jalink. Depositing organization: Netherlands Cancer Institute. Publication: Cytosolic-enhanced dark Epac-based FRET sensors allow for intracellular cAMP detection in live cells via FLIM. Zanetti G, Klarenbeek JB, Jalink K. FEBS Lett. 2024 Dec 31. doi: 10.1002/1873-3468.15093. PubMed 39737677.
Backbone
  Vector backbone: pcDNA3
  Backbone size w/o insert (bp): 5500
  Total vector size (bp): 9846
  Vector type: Mammalian Expression
  Selectable markers: Neomycin (select with G418)
Growth in bacteria
  Bacterial resistance: Ampicillin, 100 μg/mL
  Growth temperature: 37°C
  Growth strain: DH5alpha
  Copy number: High Copy
Gene/Insert
  Gene/Insert name: mT2Del_EPACdDEPCD_Q270E_E325T_L777A_K778A_tdBlackcp173Venus(ST)
  Species: H. sapiens (human)
  Insert size (bp): 4445
  Mutation: Deletion of DEP domain, Catalytically dead T781A & F782A, increased affinity for cAMP Q270E & E325T, no nuclear envelope affinity L777A & K778A, Black Venus Y145W
  Entrez Gene: RAPGEF3 (a.k.a. CAMP-GEFI, EPAC, EPAC1, HSU79275, bcm910)
  Promoter: CMV
  Cloning method: Restriction Enzyme; 5′ cloning site NotI (unknown if destroyed); 3′ cloning site EcoRI (unknown if destroyed)
  Sequencing primers: 5′ CACGACTGGAGCCTCTTCAACA
Terms and licenses: Academic/Nonprofit Terms; Industry Terms: Not Available to Industry
Depositor comments: Please visit https://doi.org/10.1101/2024.09.30.615785 for bioRxiv preprint.
How to cite: Epac-S-H329 was a gift from Kees Jalink (Addgene plasmid # 228245 ; http://n2t.net/addgene:228245 ; RRID:Addgene_228245)
