[The description below was written by a language model from this plasmid's Addgene catalogue record and pLannotate feature annotations shown in this document.]
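Description:
Epac-S-H329 is a pcDNA3-based mammalian expression plasmid of about 9.8 kb encoding a genetically encoded FRET biosensor for cAMP. It is maintained in E. coli through a high-copy ColE1/pUC-type origin with ampicillin resistance (AmpR). An SV40 promoter-driven neomycin phosphotransferase cassette with an SV40 poly(A) signal allows G418 selection of transfected mammalian cells. The backbone also carries an f1 origin and flanking T7 and SP6 promoters. Small annotated fragments (lac promoter/operator, lacI, ble, bom, a short LTR-like match next to the CMV promoter) appear to be backbone remnants rather than functional parts.

The roughly 4.4 kb insert is expressed from the CMV enhancer/promoter and terminated by the bGH poly(A) signal. It is a single fusion protein. An N-terminal cyan donor, named mTurquoise2-Del in the record, is matched by the automated annotation to a related Aequorea-derived cyan protein. This is followed by a fragment of human EPAC1 (RAPGEF3) and a tandem pair of circularly permuted cp173Venus acceptors. The Epac moiety lacks its DEP domain, and T781A and F782A render it catalytically dead. It also carries Q270E and E325T to raise cAMP affinity, and L777A and K778A to remove nuclear envelope binding, which favours a cytosolic distribution. The Venus units carry Y145W, giving a "black" (dark) acceptor that takes up donor energy while emitting little itself.

cAMP binding changes the conformation of Epac and so the FRET between donor and acceptor. This lets cAMP fluctuations be followed in real time in living cells. According to the associated publication title, these dark-acceptor sensors are intended for readout by fluorescence lifetime imaging (FLIM) of the donor.
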