Features (pLannotate 1.2.2; 24 found; start..end, strand, type, name):
     34..747     +  CDS            W1C: W1C is a basic (constitutively fluorescent) cyan fluorescent protein published in 1998, derived from Aequorea victoria.
    718..2919    +  CDS            RAPGEF3 (fragment): RPGF3_HUMAN - Also known as CGEF1, EPAC, EPAC1. Experimental evidence at protein level: Swiss-Prot protein existence level 1. Guanine nucleotide exchange factor (GEF) for RAP1A and RAP2A small GTPases that is activated by binding cAMP. Through simultaneous binding of PDE3B to RAPGEF3 and PIK3R6 is assembled in a signaling complex in which it activates the PI3K gamma complex and which is involved in angiogenesis. Plays a role in the modulation of the cAMP- induced dynamic control of endothelial barrier function through a pathway that is independent on Rho-mediated signaling. Required for the ac
   2932..3666    +  CDS            cp173Venus: circularly permuted form of the Venus yellow fluorescent protein (Nagai et al., 2004) efficient FRET acceptor for CFP
   3724..4458    +  CDS            cp173Venus: circularly permuted form of the Venus yellow fluorescent protein (Nagai et al., 2004) efficient FRET acceptor for CFP
   4510..4528    -  promoter       SP6 promoter: promoter for bacteriophage SP6 RNA polymerase
   4554..4778    +  polyA_signal   bGH poly(A) signal: bovine growth hormone polyadenylation signal
   4782..4803    +  promoter       SV40 promoter (fragment): SV40 enhancer and early promoter
   4824..5252    +  rep_origin     f1 ori (sequence partly withheld): f1 bacteriophage origin of replication; arrow indicates direction of (+) strand synthesis
   5266..5595    +  promoter       SV40 promoter: SV40 enhancer and early promoter
   5662..6453    +  CDS            neo: KKA2_KLEPN - Also known as kan, nptII. Experimental evidence at protein level: Swiss-Prot protein existence level 1. Resistance to kanamycin, neomycin, paromomycin, ribostamycin, butirosin and gentamicin B. From Klebsiella pneumoniae.
   6477..6635    +  CDS            ble (fragment): BLE_KLEPN - Experimental evidence at protein level: Swiss-Prot protein existence level 1. Binding protein with a strong affinity to the bleomycin family of antibiotics. Binds to CL990; an antimitotic-antibiotic compound. From Klebsiella pneumoniae.
   6630..6751    +  polyA_signal   SV40 poly(A) signal: SV40 polyadenylation signal
   6824..6840    -  protein_bind   lac operator: The lac repressor binds to the lac operator to inhibit transcription in E. coli. This inhibition can be relieved by adding lactose or isopropyl-β-D-thiogalactopyranoside (IPTG). lac repressor encoded by lacI
   6848..6878    -  promoter       lac promoter: promoter for the E. coli lac operon
   6893..6914    -  protein_bind   CAP binding site: CAP binding activates transcription in the presence of cAMP. E. coli catabolite activator protein
   6927..7019    -  CDS            lacI (fragment): lac repressor; lacI; The lac repressor binds to the lac operator to inhibit transcription in E. coli. This inhibition can be relieved by adding lactose or isopropyl-β-D-thiogalactopyranoside (IPTG).
   7202..7790    -  rep_origin     ori: high-copy-number ColE1/pMB1/pBR322/pUC origin of replication
   7961..8821    -  CDS            AmpR: β-lactamase; bla; confers resistance to ampicillin, carbenicillin, and related antibiotics
   8822..8926    -  promoter       AmpR promoter: bla
   8985..9037    -  misc_feature   bom (fragment): basis of mobility region from pBR322
   9192..9571    +  enhancer       CMV enhancer: human cytomegalovirus immediate early enhancer
   9572..9775    +  promoter       CMV promoter: human cytomegalovirus (CMV) immediate early promoter
   9771..9804    +  LTR            5' LTR (truncated) (fragment): truncated 5' long terminal repeat (LTR) from HIV-1
   9820..9838    +  promoter       T7 promoter: promoter for bacteriophage T7 RNA polymerase
>Addgene plasmid #228245 | Epac-S-H329 | addgene full sequence | sequence record 451790 | Addgene NGS Result
AAGCTTGCCGCCACCATGGCGGCCGCAATGGTGAGCAAGGGCGAGGAGCTGTTCACCGGGGTGGTGCCCA
TCCTGGTCGAGCTGGACGGCGACGTAAACGGCCACAAGTTCAGCGTGTCCGGCGAGGGCGAGGGCGATGC
CACCTACGGCAAGCTGACCCTGAAGTTCATCTGCACCACCGGCAAGCTGCCCGTGCCCTGGCCCACCCTC
GTGACCACCCTGTCCTGGGGCGTGCAGTGCTTCGCCCGCTACCCCGACCACATGAAGCAGCACGACTTCT
TCAAGTCCGCCATGCCCGAAGGCTACGTCCAGGAGCGCACCATCTTCTTCAAGGACGACGGCAACTACAA
GACCCGCGCCGAGGTGAAGTTCGAGGGCGACACCCTGGTGAACCGCATCGAGCTGAAGGGCATCGACTTC
AAGGAGGACGGCAACATCCTGGGGCACAAGCTGGAGTACAACTACTTTAGCGACAACGTCTATATCACCG
CCGACAAGCAGAAGAACGGCATCAAGGCCAACTTCAAGATCCGCCACAACATCGAGGACGGCGGCGTGCA
GCTCGCCGACCACTACCAGCAGAACACCCCCATCGGCGACGGCCCCGTGCTGCTGCCCGACAACCACTAC
CTGAGCACCCAGTCCAAGCTGAGCAAAGACCCCAACGAGAAGCGCGATCACATGGTCCTGCTGGAGTTCG
TGACCGCCGCCCGATATCAGCCCGTGGGAACTCATGAGATGGAGGAGGAGTTGGCCGAAGCTGTGGCCCT
GCTCTCCCAGCGGGGGCCTGACGCCCTGCTCACTGTGGCACTTCGAAAGCCCCCAGGTCAGCGCACGGAT
GAAGAGCTGGACCTCATCTTTGAGGAGCTGCTGCACATCAAGGCTGTGGCCCACCTCTCCAACTCGGTGA
AGCGAGAATTAGCGGCTGTTCTGCTCTTTGAACCACACAGCAAGGCAGGGACCGTGTTGTTCAGCCAGGG
GGACAAGGGCACTTCGTGGTACATTATCTGGAAGGGATCTGTCAACGTGGTGACCCATGGCAAGGGGCTG
GTCACCACCCTGCATGAGGGAGATGATTTTGGAGAGCTGGCTCTGGTGAATGATGCACCCCGGGCAGCCA
CCATCATCCTGCGAGAAGACAACTGTCATTTCCTGCGTGTGGACAAGCAGGACTTCAACCGTATCATCAA
GGATGTGGAGGCAAAGACCATGCGGCTGGAAGAACATGGCAAAGTGGTGCTGGTGCTGACGAGAGCCTCT
CAGGGCGCCGGCCCTTCCCGACCCCCAACCCCAGGCAGGAACCGGTATACAGTGATGTCTGGCACCCCAG
AGAAGATCCTAGAGCTTCTGTTGGAGGCCATGGGACCAGATTCCAGTGCTCATGACCCAACAGAGACATT
CCTCAGCGACTTCCTCCTGACCCACAGGGTCTTCATGCCCAGCGCCCAACTCTGCGCTGCCCTTCTGCAC
CACTTCCATGTGGAGCCTGCGGGTGGCAGCGAGCAGGAGCGCAGCACCTACGTCTGCAACAAGAGGCAGC
AGATCTTGCGGCTGGTCAGCCAGTGGGTGGCCCTGTATGGCTCCATGCTCCACACTGACCCTGTGGCCAC
CAGCTTCCTCCAGAAACTCTCAGACCTGGTGGGCAGGGACACCCGACTCAGCAACCTGCTGAGGGAGCAG
TGGCCAGAGAGGCGGCGATGCCACAGGTTGGAGAATGGCTGTGGGAATGCATCTCCTCAGATGAAGGCCC
GGAACTTGCCTGTTTGGCTCCCCAACCAGGACGAGCCCCTTCCTGGCAGCAGCTGTGCCATCCAAGTTGG
GGATAAAGTCCCCTATGACATCTGCCGGCCAGACCACTCAGTGTTGACCCTGCAGCTGCCTGTGACAGCC
TCCGTGAGAGAGGTGATGGCAGCGTTGGCCCAGGAGGATGGCTGGACCAAGGGGCAGGTGCTGGTGAAGG
TCAATTCTGCAGGTGATGCCATTGGCCTGCAGCCAGATGCCCGTGGTGTGGCCACATCTCTGGGGCTCAA
TGAGCGTCTCTTTGTTGTCAACCCACAGGAAGCGCATGAGCTGATCCCACACCCTGACCAGCTGGGGCCC
ACTGTGGGCTCTGCTGAGGGGCTGGACCTGGTGAGTGCCAAGGACCTGGCAGGCCAGCTGACGGACCACG
ACTGGAGCCTCTTCAACAGTATCCACCAGGTGGAGCTGATCCACTATGTGCTGGGCCCCCAGCATCTGCG
GGATGTCACCACCGCCAACCTGGAGCGCTTCATGCGCCGCTTCAATGAGCTGCAGTACTGGGTGGCCACC
GAGCTGTGTCTCTGCCCCGTGCCCGGCCCCCGGGCCCAGCTGCTCAGGAAGTTCATTAAGCTGGCGGCCC
ACCTCAAGGAGCAGAAGAATCTCAATTCCTTCTTTGCCGTCATGTTTGGCCTCAGCAACTCGGCCATCAG
CCGCCTAGCCCACACCTGGGAGCGGCTGCCCCACAAAGTCCGGAAGCTGTACTCCGCCCTCGAGAGGCTG
CTGGATCCCTCATGGAACCACCGGGTATACCGACTGGCCCTCGCCAAGCTCTCCCCTCCTGTCATCCCCT
TCATGCCCCTTCTTGCCGCAGACATGGCCGCCATTCATGAGGGAAACCACACACTAGTGGAGAATCTCAT
CAACTTTGAGAAGATGAGAATGATGGCCAGAGCCGCGCGGATGCTGCACCACTGCCGAAGCCACAACCCT
GTGCCTCTCTCACCACTCAGAAGCCGAGTTTCCCACCTCCACGAGGACAGCCAGGTGGCGAGGATTTCCA
CATGCTCGGAGCAGTCCCTGAGCACCCGGAGTCCAGCCAGCACCTGGGCTTATGTCCAGCAGCTGAAGGT
CATTGACAACCAGCGGGAACTCTCCCGCCTCTCCCGAGAGCTGGAGCCAGCTAGCGAGCTCATGGACGGC
GGCGTGCAGCTCGCCGACCACTACCAGCAGAACACCCCCATCGGCGACGGCCCCGTGCTGCTGCCCGACA
ACCACTACCTGAGCTACCAGTCCGCCCTGAGCAAAGACCCCAACGAGAAGCGCGATCACATGGTCCTGCT
GGAGTTCGTGACCGCCGCCGGGATCACTCTCGGCATGGACGAGCTGTACAAGGGTGGCAGCGGTGGCATG
GTGAGCAAGGGCGAGGAGCTGTTCACCGGGGTGGTGCCCATCCTGGTCGAGCTGGACGGCGACGTAAACG
GCCACAAGTTCAGCGTGTCCGGCGAGGGCGAGGGCGATGCCACCTACGGCAAGCTGACCCTGAAGCTGAT
CTGCACCACCGGCAAGCTGCCCGTGCCCTGGCCCACCCTCGTGACCACCCTGGGCTACGGCCTGCAGTGC
TTCGCCCGCTACCCCGACCACATGAAGCAGCACGACTTCTTCAAGTCCGCCATGCCCGAAGGCTACGTCC
AGGAGCGCACCATCTTCTTCAAGGACGACGGCAACTACAAGACCCGCGCCGAGGTGAAGTTCGAGGGCGA
CACCCTGGTGAACCGCATCGAGCTGAAGGGCATCGACTTCAAGGAGGACGGCAACATCCTGGGGCACAAG
CTGGAGTACAACTGGAACAGCCACAACGTCTATATCACCGCCGACAAGCAGAAGAACGGCATCAAGGCCA
ACTTCAAGATCCGCCACAACATCGAGCCGAATTTTGTCTTCCTGATCGGCGCCGCAGGAATACTCTTCGT
ATCTAGCGAGCTCATGGACGGCGGCGTGCAGCTCGCCGACCACTACCAGCAGAACACCCCCATCGGCGAC
GGCCCCGTGCTGCTGCCCGACAACCACTACCTGAGCTACCAGTCCGCCCTGAGCAAAGACCCCAACGAGA
AGCGCGATCACATGGTCCTGCTGGAGTTCGTGACCGCCGCCGGGATCACTCTCGGCATGGACGAGCTGTA
CAAGGGTGGCAGCGGTGGCATGGTGAGCAAGGGCGAGGAGCTGTTCACCGGGGTGGTGCCCATCCTGGTC
GAGCTGGACGGCGACGTAAACGGCCACAAGTTCAGCGTGTCCGGCGAGGGCGAGGGCGATGCCACCTACG
GCAAGCTGACCCTGAAGCTGATCTGCACCACCGGCAAGCTGCCCGTGCCCTGGCCCACCCTCGTGACCAC
CCTGGGCTACGGCCTGCAGTGCTTCGCCCGCTACCCCGACCACATGAAGCAGCACGACTTCTTCAAGTCC
GCCATGCCCGAAGGCTACGTCCAGGAGCGCACCATCTTCTTCAAGGACGACGGCAACTACAAGACCCGCG
CCGAGGTGAAGTTCGAGGGCGACACCCTGGTGAACCGCATCGAGCTGAAGGGCATCGACTTCAAGGAGGA
CGGCAACATCCTGGGGCACAAGCTGGAGTACAACTGGAACAGCCACAACGTCTATATCACCGCCGACAAG
CAGAAGAACGGCATCAAGGCCAACTTCAAGATCCGCCACAACATCGAGCCGAATTCCCTCGAGGTTAACG
CGGCGCGCCTCTAATCTAGAGGGCCCTATTCTATAGTGTCACCTAAATGCTAGAGCTCGCTGATCAGCCT
CGACTGTGCCTTCTAGTTGCCAGCCATCTGTTGTTTGCCCCTCCCCCGTGCCTTCCTTGACCCTGGAAGG
TGCCACTCCCACTGTCCTTTCCTAATAAAATGAGGAAATTGCATCGCATTGTCTGAGTAGGTGTCATTCT
ATTCTGGGGGGTGGGGTGGGGCAGGACAGCAAGGGGGAGGATTGGGAAGACAATAGCAGGCATGCTGGGG
ATGCGGTGGGCTCTATGGCTTCTGAGGCGGAAAGAACCAGCTGGGGCTCTAGGGGGTATCCCC
[124 nt withheld, positions 4824-4947]
C
[91 nt withheld, positions 4949-5039]
A
[49 nt withheld, positions 5041-5089]
CCTTTGACGTTGGAGTCCACGTTCTTT
[37 nt withheld, positions 5117-5153]
ACCCTATCTCGGTCTATTCTTTTGATTTATAAGGGATTTTGCCGATTTCGGCCTATTGGTTAAAAAATGA
GCTGATTTAACAAAAATTTAACGCGAATTAATTCTGTGGAATGTGTGTCAGTTAGGGTGTGGAAAGTCCC
CAGGCTCCCCAGCAGGCAGAAGTATGCAAAGCATGCATCTCAATTAGTCAGCAACCAGGTGTGGAAAGTC
CCCAGGCTCCCCAGCAGGCAGAAGTATGCAAAGCATGCATCTCAATTAGTCAGCAACCATAGTCCCGCCC
CTAACTCCGCCCATCCCGCCCCTAACTCCGCCCAGTTCCGCCCATTCTCCGCCCCATGGCTGACTAATTT
TTTTTATTTATGCAGAGGCCGAGGCCGCCTCTGCCTCTGAGCTATTCCAGAAGTAGTGAGGAGGCTTTTT
TGGAGGCCTAGGCTTTTGCAAAAAGCTCCCGGGAGCTTGTATATCCATTTTCGGATCTGATCAAGAGACA
GGATGAGGATCGTTTCGCATGATTGAACAAGATGGATTGCACGCAGGTTCTCCGGCCGCTTGGGTGGAGA
GGCTATTCGGCTATGACTGGGCACAACAGACAATCGGCTGCTCTGATGCCGCCGTGTTCCGGCTGTCAGC
GCAGGGGCGCCCGGTTCTTTTTGTCAAGACCGACCTGTCCGGTGCCCTGAATGAACTGCAGGACGAGGCA
GCGCGGCTATCGTGGCTGGCCACGACGGGCGTTCCTTGCGCAGCTGTGCTCGACGTTGTCACTGAAGCGG
GAAGGGACTGGCTGCTATTGGGCGAAGTGCCGGGGCAGGATCTCCTGTCATCTCACCTTGCTCCTGCCGA
GAAAGTATCCATCATGGCTGATGCAATGCGGCGGCTGCATACGCTTGATCCGGCTACCTGCCCATTCGAC
CACCAAGCGAAACATCGCATCGAGCGAGCACGTACTCGGATGGAAGCCGGTCTTGTCGATCAGGATGATC
TGGACGAAGAGCATCAGGGGCTCGCGCCAGCCGAACTGTTCGCCAGGCTCAAGGCGCGCATGCCCGACGG
CGAGGATCTCGTCGTGACCCATGGCGATGCCTGCTTGCCGAATATCATGGTGGAAAATGGCCGCTTTTCT
GGATTCATCGACTGTGGCCGGCTGGGTGTGGCGGACCGCTATCAGGACATAGCGTTGGCTACCCGTGATA
TTGCTGAAGAGCTTGGCGGCGAATGGGCTGACCGCTTCCTCGTGCTTTACGGTATCGCCGCTCCCGATTC
GCAGCGCATCGCCTTCTATCGCCTTCTTGACGAGTTCTTCTGAGCGGGACTCTGGGGTTCGAAATGACCG
ACCAAGCGACGCCCAACCTGCCATCACGAGATTTCGATTCCACCGCCGCCTTCTATGAAAGGTTGGGCTT
CGGAATCGTTTTCCGGGACGCCGGCTGGATGATCCTCCAGCGCGGGGATCTCATGCTGGAGTTCTTCGCC
CACCCCAACTTGTTTATTGCAGCTTATAATGGTTACAAATAAAGCAATAGCATCACAAATTTCACAAATA
AAGCATTTTTTTCACTGCATTCTAGTTGTGGTTTGTCCAAACTCATCAATGTATCTTATCATGTCTGTAT
ACCGTCGACCTCTAGCTAGAGCTTGGCGTAATCATGGTCATAGCTGTTTCCTGTGTGAAATTGTTATCCG
CTCACAATTCCACACAACATACGAGCCGGAAGCATAAAGTGTAAAGCCTGGGGTGCCTAATGAGTGAGCT
AACTCACATTAATTGCGTTGCGCTCACTGCCCGCTTTCCAGTCGGGAAACCTGTCGTGCCAGCTGCATTA
ATGAATCGGCCAACGCGCGGGGAGAGGCGGTTTGCGTATTGGGCGCTCTTCCGCTTCCTCGCTCACTGAC
TCGCTGCGCTCGGTCGTTCGGCTGCGGCGAGCGGTATCAGCTCACTCAAAGGCGGTAATACGGTTATCCA
CAGAATCAGGGGATAACGCAGGAAAGAACATGTGAGCAAAAGGCCAGCAAAAGGCCAGGAACCGTAAAAA
GGCCGCGTTGCTGGCGTTTTTCCATAGGCTCCGCCCCCCTGACGAGCATCACAAAAATCGACGCTCAAGT
CAGAGGTGGCGAAACCCGACAGGACTATAAAGATACCAGGCGTTTCCCCCTGGAAGCTCCCTCGTGCGCT
CTCCTGTTCCGACCCTGCCGCTTACCGGATACCTGTCCGCCTTTCTCCCTTCGGGAAGCGTGGCGCTTTC
TCATAGCTCACGCTGTAGGTATCTCAGTTCGGTGTAGGTCGTTCGCTCCAAGCTGGGCTGTGTGCACGAA
CCCCCCGTTCAGCCCGACCGCTGCGCCTTATCCGGTAACTATCGTCTTGAGTCCAACCCGGTAAGACACG
ACTTATCGCCACTGGCAGCAGCCACTGGTAACAGGATTAGCAGAGCGAGGTATGTAGGCGGTGCTACAGA
GTTCTTGAAGTGGTGGCCTAACTACGGCTACACTAGAAGAACAGTATTTGGTATCTGCGCTCTGCTGAAG
CCAGTTACCTTCGGAAAAAGAGTTGGTAGCTCTTGATCCGGCAAACAAACCACCGCTGGTAGCGGTGGTT
TTTTTGTTTGCAAGCAGCAGATTACGCGCAGAAAAAAAGGATCTCAAGAAGATCCTTTGATCTTTTCTAC
GGGGTCTGACGCTCAGTGGAACGAAAACTCACGTTAAGGGATTTTGGTCATGAGATTATCAAAAAGGATC
TTCACCTAGATCCTTTTAAATTAAAAATGAAGTTTTAAATCAATCTAAAGTATATATGAGTAAACTTGGT
CTGACAGTTACCAATGCTTAATCAGTGAGGCACCTATCTCAGCGATCTGTCTATTTCGTTCATCCATAGT
TGCCTGACTCCCCGTCGTGTAGATAACTACGATACGGGAGGGCTTACCATCTGGCCCCAGTGCTGCAATG
ATACCGCGAGACCCACGCTCACCGGCTCCAGATTTATCAGCAATAAACCAGCCAGCCGGAAGGGCCGAGC
GCAGAAGTGGTCCTGCAACTTTATCCGCCTCCATCCAGTCTATTAATTGTTGCCGGGAAGCTAGAGTAAG
TAGTTCGCCAGTTAATAGTTTGCGCAACGTTGTTGCCATTGCTACAGGCATCGTGGTGTCACGCTCGTCG
TTTGGTATGGCTTCATTCAGCTCCGGTTCCCAACGATCAAGGCGAGTTACATGATCCCCCATGTTGTGCA
AAAAAGCGGTTAGCTCCTTCGGTCCTCCGATCGTTGTCAGAAGTAAGTTGGCCGCAGTGTTATCACTCAT
GGTTATGGCAGCACTGCATAATTCTCTTACTGTCATGCCATCCGTAAGATGCTTTTCTGTGACTGGTGAG
TACTCAACCAAGTCATTCTGAGAATAGTGTATGCGGCGACCGAGTTGCTCTTGCCCGGCGTCAATACGGG
ATAATACCGCGCCACATAGCAGAACTTTAAAAGTGCTCATCATTGGAAAACGTTCTTCGGGGCGAAAACT
CTCAAGGATCTTACCGCTGTTGAGATCCAGTTCGATGTAACCCACTCGTGCACCCAACTGATCTTCAGCA
TCTTTTACTTTCACCAGCGTTTCTGGGTGAGCAAAAACAGGAAGGCAAAATGCCGCAAAAAAGGGAATAA
GGGCGACACGGAAATGTTGAATACTCATACTCTTCCTTTTTCAATATTATTGAAGCATTTATCAGGGTTA
TTGTCTCATGAGCGGATACATATTTGAATGTATTTAGAAAAATAAACAAATAGGGGTTCCGCGCACATTT
CCCCGAAAAGTGCCACCTGACGTCGACGGATCGGGAGATCTCCCGATCCCCTATGGTGCACTCTCAGTAC
AATCTGCTCTGATGCCGCATAGTTAAGCCAGTATCTGCTCCCTGCTTGTGTGTTGGAGGTCGCTGAGTAG
TGCGCGAGCAAAATTTAAGCTACAACAAGGCAAGGCTTGACCGACAATTGCATGAAGAATCTGCTTAGGG
TTAGGCGTTTTGCGCTGCTTCGCGATGTACGGGCCAGATATACGCGTTGACATTGATTATTGACTAGTTA
TTAATAGTAATCAATTACGGGGTCATTAGTTCATAGCCCATATATGGAGTTCCGCGTTACATAACTTACG
GTAAATGGCCCGCCTGGCTGACCGCCCAACGACCCCCGCCCATTGACGTCAATAATGACGTATGTTCCCA
TAGTAACGCCAATAGGGACTTTCCATTGACGTCAATGGGTGGAGTATTTACGGTAAACTGCCCACTTGGC
AGTACATCAAGTGTATCATATGCCAAGTACGCCCCCTATTGACGTCAATGACGGTAAATGGCCCGCCTGG
CATTATGCCCAGTACATGACCTTATGGGACTTTCCTACTTGGCAGTACATCTACGTATTAGTCATCGCTA
TTACCATGGTGATGCGGTTTTGGCAGTACATCAATGGGCGTGGATAGCGGTTTGACTCACGGGGATTTCC
AAGTCTCCACCCCATTGACGTCAATGGGAGTTTGTTTTGGCACCAAAATCAACGGGACTTTCCAAAATGT
CGTAACAACTCCGCCCCATTGACGCAAATGGGCGGTAGGCGTGTACGGTGGGAGGTCTATATAAGCAGAG
CTCTCTGGCTAACTAGAGAACCCACTGCTTACTGGCTTATCGAAATTAATACGACTCACTATAGGGAGAC
CC
